Addgene plasmid #60160: pNB812
Purpose: Yeast codon-optimized yellow fluorescent protein (yEVenus) with PEST degron driven by RNR1 promoter.
Depositing lab: Nicolas Buchler. Depositing organization: Duke University. Publication: Measuring fast gene dynamics in single cells with time-lapse luminescence microscopy. Mazo-Vargas A, Park H, Aydin M, Buchler NE. Mol Biol Cell. 2014 Sep 17. pii: mbc.E14-07-1187. 10.1091/mbc.E14-07-1187 PubMed 25232010.
Backbone
  Vector backbone: p405
  Backbone size w/o insert (bp): 6682
  Total vector size (bp): 7939
  Vector type: Yeast Expression
  Selectable markers: LEU2
Growth in bacteria
  Bacterial resistance: Ampicillin, 100 μg/mL
  Growth temperature: 37°C
  Growth strain: DH5alpha
  Copy number: High Copy
Gene/Insert
  Gene/Insert name: yEVenus-PEST (alt names: Yeast codon-optimized yellow fluorescent protein fusion with PEST degron.; p405-RNR1pr-yEVenus-PEST)
  Species: S. cerevisiae (budding yeast)
  Insert size (bp): 1257
  Promoter: RNR1pr
  Tag / fusion protein: PEST degron (C terminal on insert)
  Cloning method: Restriction Enzyme; 5′ cloning site PacI (not destroyed); 3′ cloning site AscI (not destroyed)
  Sequencing primers: 5′ cactttatgcttccggctcctatgtt; 3′ CTGCCGGTAGAGGTGTGGTCAATAAG
Terms and licenses: Academic/Nonprofit Terms; Industry Terms: Not Available to Industry
How to cite: pNB812 was a gift from Nicolas Buchler (Addgene plasmid # 60160 ; http://n2t.net/addgene:60160 ; RRID:Addgene_60160)
