[The description below was written by a language model from this plasmid's Addgene catalogue record and pLannotate feature annotations shown in this document.]
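Description:
pNB812 is a yeast expression plasmid of about 7.9 kb built on the p405 backbone, carrying a destabilised yellow fluorescent reporter under the control of the budding yeast RNR1 promoter. In E. coli it is maintained at high copy through a ColE1/pUC-type origin and selected with ampicillin via the β-lactamase gene. An f1 phage origin and remnants of the pBluescript polylinker region (lac promoter/operator, T3 and T7 promoters, lacZα fragment) are also present. For yeast, the plasmid carries the LEU2 gene with its own promoter as a leucine auxotrophic marker. The feature table shows no yeast replication origin or centromere (no 2μ or CEN/ARS element). This is consistent with an integrating design, although the record does not state this outright.

The payload is yEVenus, a yeast codon-optimised yellow fluorescent protein, which the automated annotation labels as the closely related YPet. It is fused at its C terminus to a PEST degron, and the annotation identifies this degron as a fragment of the G1 cyclin CLN2. An ADH1 terminator follows the fusion. The insert sits between retained PacI and AscI sites. The unannotated stretch upstream of the fluorescent protein coding sequence presumably holds the RNR1 promoter named in the catalogue entry. The PEST sequence targets the reporter for rapid turnover, so fluorescence follows changes in promoter activity more closely than a stable fluorescent protein would. The associated work concerns measuring fast gene expression dynamics in single cells by time-lapse microscopy, which fits use of the plasmid as a short-lived fluorescent reporter of RNR1 promoter activity in living yeast.
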