Features (pLannotate 1.2.2; 23 found; start..end, strand, type, name):
     96..200     +  promoter       AmpR promoter: bla
    201..1061    +  CDS            AmpR: β-lactamase; bla; confers resistance to ampicillin, carbenicillin, and related antibiotics
   1232..1820    +  rep_origin     ori: high-copy-number ColE1/pMB1/pBR322/pUC origin of replication
   2003..2095    +  CDS            lacI (fragment): lac repressor; lacI; The lac repressor binds to the lac operator to inhibit transcription in E. coli. This inhibition can be relieved by adding lactose or isopropyl-β-D-thiogalactopyranoside (IPTG).
   2108..2129    +  protein_bind   CAP binding site: CAP binding activates transcription in the presence of cAMP. E. coli catabolite activator protein
   2144..2174    +  promoter       lac promoter: promoter for the E. coli lac operon
   2182..2198    +  protein_bind   lac operator: The lac repressor binds to the lac operator to inhibit transcription in E. coli. This inhibition can be relieved by adding lactose or isopropyl-β-D-thiogalactopyranoside (IPTG). lac repressor encoded by lacI
   2243..2261    +  promoter       T3 promoter: promoter for bacteriophage T3 RNA polymerase
   2274..2296    +  misc_feature   MCS (fragment): pBluescript multiple cloning site
   3254..3967    +  CDS            YPet: yellow fluorescent protein optimized for FRET with CyPet (Nguyen and Daugherty, 2005)
   3968..4501    +  CDS            CLN2 (fragment): CG12_YEAST - Experimental evidence at protein level: Swiss-Prot protein existence level 1. Essential for the control of the cell cycle at the G1/S (start) transition. Interacts with the CDC28 protein kinase to form MPF. From Saccharomyces cerevisiae (strain ATCC 204508 / S288c) (Baker's yeast).
   4525..4712    +  terminator     ADH1 terminator: S. cerevisiae ADH1; transcription terminator for the S. cerevisiae alcohol dehydrogenase 1 (ADH1) gene
   4743..4813    +  misc_feature   MCS (fragment): pBluescript multiple cloning site
   4822..4840    -  promoter       T7 promoter: promoter for bacteriophage T7 RNA polymerase
   4848..5003    +  CDS            lacZα (fragment): LacZα fragment of β-galactosidase; lacZ fragment
   5011..5466    +  rep_origin     f1 ori (sequence partly withheld): f1 bacteriophage origin of replication; arrow indicates direction of (+) strand synthesis
   5467..5519    -  misc_feature   bom (fragment): basis of mobility region from pBR322
   5549..5626    +  CDS            YO192_YEAST (fragment): Experimental evidence at protein level: Swiss-Prot protein existence level 1. From Saccharomyces cerevisiae (strain ATCC 204508 / S288c) (Baker's yeast).
   5766..6170    +  promoter       LEU2 promoter: S. cerevisiae LEU2
   6183..7277    +  CDS            LEU2: 3-isopropylmalate dehydrogenase, required for leucine biosynthesis; S. cerevisiae LEU2; yeast auxotrophic marker
   7639..7740    -  CDS            NFS1 (fragment): NFS1_YEAST - Also known as SPL1 From Saccharomyces cerevisiae (strain ATCC 204508 / S288c) (Baker's yeast).
   7753..7803    -  misc_feature   bom (fragment): basis of mobility region from pBR322
   7905..1       -  CDS            rop (fragment) (across the origin): Rop protein, which maintains plasmids at low copy number; rop
>Addgene plasmid #60160 | pNB812 | depositor full sequence | sequence record 96366 | pNB812 sequence 7939 bps
GACGAAAGGGCCTCGTGATACGCCTATTTTTATAGGTTAATGTCATGATAATAATGGTTTCTTAGACGTC
AGGTGGCACTTTTCGGGGAAATGTGCGCGGAACCCCTATTTGTTTATTTTTCTAAATACATTCAAATATG
TATCCGCTCATGAGACAATAACCCTGATAAATGCTTCAATAATATTGAAAAAGGAAGAGTATGAGTATTC
AACATTTCCGTGTCGCCCTTATTCCCTTTTTTGCGGCATTTTGCCTTCCTGTTTTTGCTCACCCAGAAAC
GCTGGTGAAAGTAAAAGATGCTGAAGATCAGTTGGGTGCACGAGTGGGTTACATCGAACTGGATCTCAAC
AGCGGTAAGATCCTTGAGAGTTTTCGCCCCGAAGAACGTTTTCCAATGATGAGCACTTTTAAAGTTCTGC
TATGTGGCGCGGTATTATCCCGTATTGACGCCGGGCAAGAGCAACTCGGTCGCCGCATACACTATTCTCA
GAATGACTTGGTTGAGTACTCACCAGTCACAGAAAAGCATCTTACGGATGGCATGACAGTAAGAGAATTA
TGCAGTGCTGCCATAACCATGAGTGATAACACTGCGGCCAACTTACTTCTGACAACGATCGGAGGACCGA
AGGAGCTAACCGCTTTTTTGCACAACATGGGGGATCATGTAACTCGCCTTGATCGTTGGGAACCGGAGCT
GAATGAAGCCATACCAAACGACGAGCGTGACACCACGATGCCTGTAGCAATGGCAACAACGTTGCGCAAA
CTATTAACTGGCGAACTACTTACTCTAGCTTCCCGGCAACAATTAATAGACTGGATGGAGGCGGATAAAG
TTGCAGGACCACTTCTGCGCTCGGCCCTTCCGGCTGGCTGGTTTATTGCTGATAAATCTGGAGCCGGTGA
GCGTGGGTCTCGCGGTATCATTGCAGCACTGGGGCCAGATGGTAAGCCCTCCCGTATCGTAGTTATCTAC
ACGACGGGGAGTCAGGCAACTATGGATGAACGAAATAGACAGATCGCTGAGATAGGTGCCTCACTGATTA
AGCATTGGTAACTGTCAGACCAAGTTTACTCATATATACTTTAGATTGATTTAAAACTTCATTTTTAATT
TAAAAGGATCTAGGTGAAGATCCTTTTTGATAATCTCATGACCAAAATCCCTTAACGTGAGTTTTCGTTC
CACTGAGCGTCAGACCCCGTAGAAAAGATCAAAGGATCTTCTTGAGATCCTTTTTTTCTGCGCGTAATCT
GCTGCTTGCAAACAAAAAAACCACCGCTACCAGCGGTGGTTTGTTTGCCGGATCAAGAGCTACCAACTCT
TTTTCCGAAGGTAACTGGCTTCAGCAGAGCGCAGATACCAAATACTGTCCTTCTAGTGTAGCCGTAGTTA
GGCCACCACTTCAAGAACTCTGTAGCACCGCCTACATACCTCGCTCTGCTAATCCTGTTACCAGTGGCTG
CTGCCAGTGGCGATAAGTCGTGTCTTACCGGGTTGGACTCAAGACGATAGTTACCGGATAAGGCGCAGCG
GTCGGGCTGAACGGGGGGTTCGTGCACACAGCCCAGCTTGGAGCGAACGACCTACACCGAACTGAGATAC
CTACAGCGTGAGCTATGAGAAAGCGCCACGCTTCCCGAAGGGAGAAAGGCGGACAGGTATCCGGTAAGCG
GCAGGGTCGGAACAGGAGAGCGCACGAGGGAGCTTCCAGGGGGAAACGCCTGGTATCTTTATAGTCCTGT
CGGGTTTCGCCACCTCTGACTTGAGCGTCGATTTTTGTGATGCTCGTCAGGGGGGCGGAGCCTATGGAAA
AACGCCAGCAACGCGGCCTTTTTACGGTTCCTGGCCTTTTGCTGGCCTTTTGCTCACATGTTCTTTCCTG
CGTTATCCCCTGATTCTGTGGATAACCGTATTACCGCCTTTGAGTGAGCTGATACCGCTCGCCGCAGCCG
AACGACCGAGCGCAGCGAGTCAGTGAGCGAGGAAGCGGAAGAGCGCCCAATACGCAAACCGCCTCTCCCC
GCGCGTTGGCCGATTCATTAATGCAGCTGGCACGACAGGTTTCCCGACTGGAAAGCGGGCAGTGAGCGCA
ACGCAATTAATGTGAGTTACCTCACTCATTAGGCACCCCAGGCTTTACACTTTATGCTTCCGGCTCCTAT
GTTGTGTGGAATTGTGAGCGGATAACAATTTCACACAGGAAACAGCTATGACCATGATTACGCCAAGCGC
GCAATTAACCCTCACTAAAGGGAACAAAAGCTGGAGCTCCACCGCGGTGGCGGCCGTCACTGTGTATAGT
AGATCTGCAGCTCAGTCACATGAGACATTAACGTATATAAATATATAAATATATATATATCCATTAAATA
ACGAAGTAGGACATGGTCTAAAAATAGTGCTTCTCATGTATTGATTTTGAGTAGCCATAAGAATAATTAT
TGATTTCAAGATCTTTGATCTCCTTACATCCAAAATTATAATACCACTTTATGGTATCACGACATCACCA
CAACAGAGAAGGATTGCCGCATTTGGATATCGTAAACAAAGGCGTTACCATAGAAATGTACTGATTGGCA
GAATTACTCTTCAGGAGAATCTTTCATACAAAGGAATTCCATTGGGGAAAATCTCGTTACCAAGTCAATG
CTGAACTTTCTATGGCCTTTGTTTACTATCGTTAATTATTTTACGACCACTTCTGGGTAGAAATATTTCG
TAGCCCTGGAACGAGCTTGTTTACGCGTTTTATCCCATTATATGGCACCCAAATCAAATTTAAAAAGAAA
AAACGCGTAAACAGTGTCGGGTAAGTTCATCCTCTGTTACTTTAATTGCTTCTTTTTTTGAAATTCTAAG
TAAACGCGTCATTTTGATCCTCAGGACACAGAAATCCTTGCAGAATCTTATTGGGTGTTGAATAGAGGAC
GCGTAAAAACGATATGGAAATTTTTTTCATATAGTGTAGAAAGAATAGGTTGGCGTAGGTAGTTTCGTGT
TTGATAGAAACCTCCAACAAAGTCTGCAGCTCACGTTTTAGAATAACAAGTTTAGAGTTTATCTTGTTGC
CTTTGTTAAGTCAGTACCATTGAATAAAAATTATATAAAGGAGCTAATATTTCATTGTTGGAAAATTACT
CTACCATAATTGAAGCATATCTCATCCTTTTCATCCTTTTCAACGCAAGAGAGACACCAACGAACAACAC
TTTATTTGTTGATATATTAACATCTTAATTAACATGTCTAAAGGTGAAGAATTATTCACTGGTGTTGTCC
CAATTTTGGTTGAATTAGATGGTGATGTTAATGGTCACAAATTTTCTGTCTCCGGTGAAGGTGAAGGTGA
TGCTACTTACGGTAAATTGACCTTAAAATTGATTTGTACTACTGGTAAATTGCCAGTTCCATGGCCAACC
TTAGTCACTACTTTAGGTTATGGTTTGCAATGTTTTGCTAGATACCCAGATCATATGAAACAACATGACT
TTTTCAAGTCTGCCATGCCAGAAGGTTATGTTCAAGAAAGAACTATTTTTTTCAAAGATGACGGTAACTA
CAAGACCAGAGCTGAAGTCAAGTTTGAAGGTGATACCTTAGTTAATAGAATCGAATTAAAAGGTATTGAT
TTTAAAGAAGATGGTAACATTTTAGGTCACAAATTGGAATACAACTATAACTCTCACAATGTTTACATCA
CTGCTGACAAACAAAAGAATGGTATCAAAGCTAACTTCAAAATTAGACACAACATTGAAGATGGTGGTGT
TCAATTAGCTGACCATTATCAACAAAATACTCCAATTGGTGATGGTCCAGTCTTGTTACCAGACAACCAT
TACTTATCCTATCAATCTGCCTTATCCAAAGATCCAAACGAAAAGAGAGACCACATGGTCTTGTTAGAAT
TTGTTACTGCTGCTGGTATTACCCATGGTATTGATGAATTGTACAAAGCATCCAACTTGAACATTTCGAG
AAAGCTTACCATATCAACCCCATCATGCTCTTTCGAAAATTCAAATAGCACATCCATTCCTTCGCCCGCT
TCCTCATCTCAAAGCCACACTCCAATGAGAAACATGAGCTCACTCTCTGATAACAGCGTTTTCAGCCGGA
ATATGGAACAATCATCACCAATCACTCCAAGTATGTACCAATTTGGTCAGCAGCAGTCAAACAGTATATG
TGGTAGCACCGTTAGTGTGAATAGTCTGGTGAATACAAATAACAAACAAAGGATCTACGAACAAATCACG
GGTCCTAACAGCAATAACGCAACCAATGATTATATTGATTTGCTAAACCTAAATGAGTCTAACAAGGAAA
ACCAAAATCCCGCAACGGCGCATTACCTCAATGGGGGCCCACCCAAGACAAGCTTCATTAACCATGGAAT
GTTCCCCTCGCCAACTGGGACCATAAATAGCGGTAAATCTAGCAGTGCCTCATCTTTAATTTCTTTTGGT
ATGGGCAATACCCAAGTAATATAGGGCGCGCCACTTCTAAATAAGCGAATTTCTTATGATTTATGATTTT
TATTATTAAATAAGTTATAAAAAAAATAAGTGTATACAAATTTTAAAGTGACTCTTAGGTTTTAAAACGA
AAATTCTTATTCTTGAGTAACTCTTTCCTGTAGGTCAGGTTGCTTTCTCAGGTATAGTATGAGGTCGCTC
TTATTGACCACACCTCTACCGGCAGATCCGCTAGGGATAACAGGGTAATATAGATCCCCCGGGCTGCAGG
AATTCGATATCAAGCTTATCGATACCGTCGACCTCGAGGGGGGGCCCGGTACCCAATTCGCCCTATAGTG
AGTCGTATTACGCGCGCTCACTGGCCGTCGTTTTACAACGTCGTGACTGGGAAAACCCTGGCGTTACCCA
ACTTAATCGCCTTGCAGCACATCCCCCTTTCGCCAGCTGGCGTAATAGCGAAGAGGCCCGCACCGATCGC
CCTTCCCAACAGTTGCGCAGCCTGAATGGCGAATGGCGCG
[124 nt withheld, positions 5011-5134]
C
[91 nt withheld, positions 5136-5226]
A
[49 nt withheld, positions 5228-5276]
CCTTTGACGTTGGAGTCCACGTTCTTT
[37 nt withheld, positions 5304-5340]
ACCCTATCTCGGTCTATTCTTTTGATTTATAAGGGATTTTGCCGATTTCGGCCTATTGGTTAAAAAATGA
GCTGATTTAACAAAAATTTAACGCGAATTTTAACAAAATATTAACGTTTACAATTTCCTGATGCGGTATT
TTCTCCTTACGCATCTGTGCGGTATTTCACACCGCATATCGACGGTCGAGGAGAACTTCTAGTATATCCA
CATACCTAATATTATTGCCTTATTAAAAATGGAATCCCAACAATTACATCAAAATCCACATTCTCTTCAA
AATCAATTGTCCTGTACTTCCTTGTTCATGTGTGTTCAAAAACGTTATATTTATAGGATAATTATACTCT
ATTTCTCAACAAGTAATTGGTTGTTTGGCCGAGCGGTCTAAGGCGCCTGATTCAAGAAATATCTTGACCG
CAGTTAACTGTGGGAATACTCAGGTATCGTAAGATGCAAGAGTTCGAATCTCTTAGCAACCATTATTTTT
TTCCTCAACATAACGAGAACACACAGGGGCGCTATCGCACAGAATCAAATTCGATGACTGGAAATTTTTT
GTTAATTTCAGAGGTCGCCTGACGCATATACCTTTTTCAACTGAAAAATTGGGAGAAAAAGGAAAGGTGA
GAGGCCGGAACCGGCTTTTCATATAGAATAGAGAAGCGTTCATGACTAAATGCTTGCATCACAATACTTG
AAGTTGACAATATTATTTAAGGACCTATTGTTTTTTCCAATAGGTGGTTAGCAATCGTCTTACTTTCTAA
CTTTTCTTACCTTTTACATTTCAGCAATATATATATATATTTCAAGGATATACCATTCTAATGTCTGCCC
CTATGTCTGCCCCTAAGAAGATCGTCGTTTTGCCAGGTGACCACGTTGGTCAAGAAATCACAGCCGAAGC
CATTAAGGTTCTTAAAGCTATTTCTGATGTTCGTTCCAATGTCAAGTTCGATTTCGAAAATCATTTAATT
GGTGGTGCTGCTATCGATGCTACAGGTGTCCCACTTCCAGATGAGGCGCTGGAAGCCTCCAAGAAGGTTG
ATGCCGTTTTGTTAGGTGCTGTGGGTGGTCCTAAATGGGGTACCGGTAGTGTTAGACCTGAACAAGGTTT
ACTAAAAATCCGTAAAGAACTTCAATTGTACGCCAACTTAAGACCATGTAACTTTGCATCCGACTCTCTT
TTAGACTTATCTCCAATCAAGCCACAATTTGCTAAAGGTACTGACTTCGTTGTTGTCAGAGAATTAGTGG
GAGGTATTTACTTTGGTAAGAGAAAGGAAGACGATGGTGATGGTGTCGCTTGGGATAGTGAACAATACAC
CGTTCCAGAAGTGCAAAGAATCACAAGAATGGCCGCTTTCATGGCCCTACAACATGAGCCACCATTGCCT
ATTTGGTCCTTGGATAAAGCTAATGTTTTGGCCTCTTCAAGATTATGGAGAAAAACTGTGGAGGAAACCA
TCAAGAACGAATTCCCTACATTGAAGGTTCAACATCAATTGATTGATTCTGCCGCCATGATCCTAGTTAA
GAACCCAACCCACCTAAATGGTATTATAATCACCAGCAACATGTTTGGTGATATCATCTCCGATGAAGCC
TCCGTTATCCCAGGTTCCTTGGGTTTGTTGCCATCTGCGTCCTTGGCCTCTTTGCCAGACAAGAACACCG
CATTTGGTTTGTACGAACCATGCCACGGTTCTGCTCCAGATTTGCCAAAGAATAAGGTTGACCCTATCGC
CACTATCTTGTCTGCTGCAATGATGTTGAAATTGTCATTGAACTTGCCTGAAGAAGGTAAGGCCATTGAA
GATGCAGTTAAAAAGGTTTTGGATGCAGGTATCAGAACTGGTGATTTAGGTGGTTCCAACAGTACCACCG
AAGTCGGTGATGCTGTCGCCGAAGAAGTTAAGAAAATCCTTGCTTAAAAAGATTCTCTTTTTTTATGATA
TTTGTACATAAACTTTATAAATGAAATTCATAATAGAAACGACACGAAATTACAAAATGGAATATGTTCA
TAGGGTAGACGAAACTATATACGCAATCTACATACATTTATCAAGAAGGAGAAAAAGGAGGATAGTAAAG
GAATACAGGTAAGCAAATTGATACTAATGGCTCAACGTGATAAGGAAAAAGAATTGCACTTTAACATTAA
TATTGACAAGGAGGAGGGCACCACACAAAAAGTTAGGTGTAACAGAAAATCATGAAACTACGATTCCTAA
TTTGATATTGGAGGATTTTCTCTAAAAAAAAAAAAATACAACAAATAAAAAACACTCAATGACCTGACCA
TTTGATGGAGTTTAAGTCAATACCTTCTTGAACCATTTCCCATAATGGTGAAAGTTCCCTCAAGAATTTT
ACTCTGTCAGAAACGGCCTTACGACGTAGTCGATATGGTGCACTCTCAGTACAATCTGCTCTGATGCCGC
ATAGTTAAGCCAGCCCCGACACCCGCCAACACCCGCTGACGCGCCCTGACGGGCTTGTCTGCTCCCGGCA
TCCGCTTACAGACAAGCTGTGACCGTCTCCGGGAGCTGCATGTGTCAGAGGTTTTCACCGTCATCACCGA
AACGCGCGA
