>Addgene plasmid #60160 | pNB812 | addgene partial sequence | sequence record 98200 | M13pUC-Rev 5'-AGCGGATAACAATTTCACACAGG-3'
TGACCATGATTACGCCAAGCGCGCAATTAACCCTCACTAAAGGGAACAAAAGCTGGAGCTCCACCGCGGT
GGCGGCCGTCACTGTGTATAGTAGATCTGCAGCTCAGTCACATGAGACATTAACGTATATAAATATATAA
ATATATATATATCCATTAAATAACGAAGTAGGACATGGTCTAAAAATAGTGCTTCTCATGTATTGATTTT
GAGTAGCCATAAGAATAATTATTGATTTCAAGATCTTTGATCTCCTTACATCCAAAATTATAATACCACT
TTATGGTATCACGACATCACCACAACAGAGAAGGATTGCCGCATTTGGATATCGTAAACAAAGGCGTTAC
CATAGAAATGTACTGATTGGCAGAATTACTCTTCAGGAGAATCTTTCATACAAAGGAATTCCATTGGGGA
AAATCTCGTTACCAAGTCAATGCTGAACTTTCTATGGCCTTTGTTTACTATCGTTAATTATTTTACGACC
ACTTCTGGGTAGAAATATTTCGTAGCCCTGGAACGAGCTTGTTTACGCGTTTTATCCCATTATATGGCAC
CCAAATCAAATTTAAAAAGAAAAAACGCGTAAACAGTGTCGGGTAAGTTCATCCTCTGTTACTTTAATTG
CTTCTTTTTTTGAAATTCTAAGTAAACGCGTCATTTTGATCCTCAGGACACAGAAATCCTTGCAGAATCT
TATTGGGTGTTGAATAGAGGACGCGTAAAAACGATATGGAAATTTTTTTCATATAGTGTAGAAAGAATAG
GTTGGCGTA
