>Addgene plasmid #60160 | pNB812 | addgene partial sequence | sequence record 98204 | pHybLex_rev 5'-GAGTCACTTTAAAATTTGTATACAC-3'
AACTTATTTAATAATAAAAATCATAAATCATAAGAAATTCGCTTATTTAGAAGTGGCGCGCCCTATATTA
CTTGGGTATTGCCCATACCAAAAGAAATTAAAGATGAGGCACTGCTAGATTTACCGCTATTTATGGTCCC
AGTTGGCGAGGGGAACATTCCATGGTTAATGAAGCTTGTCTTGGGTGGGCCCCCATTGAGGTAATGCGCC
GTTGCGGGATTTTGGTTTTCCTTGTTAGACTCATTTAGGTTTAGCAAATCAATATAATCATTGGTTGCGT
TATTGCTGTTAGGACCCGTGATTTGTTCGTAGATCCTTTGTTTGTTATTTGTATTCACCAGACTATTCAC
ACTAACGGTGCTACCACATATACTGTTTGACTGCTGCTGACCAAATTGGTACATACTTGGAGTGATTGGT
GATGATTGTTCCATATTCCGGCTGAAAACGCTGTTATCAGAGAGTGAGCTCATGTTTCTCATTGGAGTGT
GGCTTTGAGATGAGGAAGCGGGCGAAGGAATGGATGTGCTATTTGAATTTTCGAAAGAGCATGATGGGGT
TGATATGGTAAGCTTTCTCGAAATGTTCAAGTTGGATGCTTTGTACAATTCATCAATACCATGGGTAATA
CCAGCAGCAGTAACAAATTCTAACAAGACCATGTGGTCTCTCTTTTCGTTTGGATCTTTGGATAAGGCAG
ATTGATAGGATAAGTAATGGTTGTCTGGTAACAAGACTGGACCATCACCAATTGGAGTATTTTGTTGATA
ATGGTCAGCTAATTGAACACCACCATCTTCAATGTTGTGTCTAATTTTGAAGTTAGCTTTGATACCATTC
TTTTGTT
