>Addgene plasmid #60160 | pNB812 | addgene partial sequence | sequence record 98594 | yGFP-R 5'-GCATCACCTTCACCTTCACC-3'
TTGTGACCATTAACATCACCATCTAATTCAACCAAAATTGGGACAACACCAGTGAATAATTCTTCACCTT
TAGACATGTTAATTAAGATGTTAATATATCAACAAATAAAGTGTTGTTCGTTGGTGTCTCTCTTGCGTTG
AAAAGGATGAAAAGGATGAGATATGCTTCAATTATGGTAGAGTAATTTTCCAACAATGAAATATTAGCTC
CTTTATATAATTTTTATTCAATGGTACTGACTTAACAAAGGCAACAAGATAAACTCTAAACTTGTTATTC
TAAAACGTGAGCTGCAGACTTTGTTGGAGGTTTCTATCAAACACGAAACTACCTACGCCAACCTATTCTT
TCTACACTATATGAAAAAAATTTCCATATCGTTTTTACGCGTCCTCTATTCAACACCCAATAAGATTCTG
CAAGGATTTCTGTGTCCTGAGGATCAAAATGACGCGTTTACTTAGAATTTCAAAAAAAGAAGCAATTAAA
GTAACAGAGGATGAACTTACCCGACACTGTTTACGCGTTTTTTCTTTTTAAATTTGATTTGGGTGCCATA
TAATGGGATAAAACGCGTAAACAAGCTCGTTCCAGGGCTACGAAATATTTCTACCCAGAAGTGGTCGTAA
AATAATTAACGATAGTAAACAAAGGCCATAGAAAGTTCAGCATTGACTTGGTAACGAGATTTTCCCCAAT
GGAATTCCTTTGTATGAAAGATTCTCCTGAAGAGTAATTCTGCCAATCAGTACATTTCTATGGTAACGCC
TTTGTTTACGATATCCAAATGCGGCAATCCTTCTCTGTTGTGGTGATGTCGTGATACCATAAAGTGGTAT
TATAATTTTGGATG
